>Addgene plasmid #196793 | pGG-PIP55 | addgene full sequence | sequence record 396343 | Addgene NGS Result
GACGAAAGGGCCTCGTGATACGCCTATTTTTATAGGTTAATGTCATGATAATAATGGTTTCTTAGACGTC
AGGTGGCACTTTTCGGGGAAATGTGCGCGGAACCCCTATTTGTTTATTTTTCTAAATACATTCAAATATG
TATCCGCTCATGAGACAATAACCCTGATAAATGCTTCAATAATATTGAAAAAGGAAGAGTATGAGTATTC
AACATTTCCGTGTCGCCCTTATTCCCTTTTTTGCGGCATTTTGCCTTCCTGTTTTTGCTCACCCAGAAAC
GCTGGTGAAAGTAAAAGATGCTGAAGATCAGTTGGGTGCACGAGTGGGTTACATCGAACTGGATCTCAAC
AGCGGTAAGATCCTTGAGAGTTTTCGCCCCGAAGAACGTTTTCCAATGATGAGCACTTTTAAAGTTCTGC
TATGTGGCGCGGTATTATCCCGTATTGACGCCGGGCAAGAGCAACTCGGTCGCCGCATACACTATTCTCA
GAATGACTTGGTTGAGTACTCACCAGTCACAGAAAAGCATCTTACGGATGGCATGACAGTAAGAGAATTA
TGCAGTGCTGCCATAACCATGAGTGATAACACTGCGGCCAACTTACTTCTGACAACGATCGGAGGACCGA
AGGAGCTAACCGCTTTTTTGCACAACATGGGGGATCATGTAACTCGCCTTGATCGTTGGGAACCGGAGCT
GAATGAAGCCATACCAAACGACGAGCGTGACACCACGATGCCTGTAGCAATGGCAACAACGTTGCGCAAA
CTATTAACTGGCGAACTACTTACTCTAGCTTCCCGGCAACAATTAATAGACTGGATGGAGGCGGATAAAG
TTGCAGGACCACTTCTGCGCTCGGCCCTTCCGGCTGGCTGGTTTATTGCTGATAAATCTGGAGCCGGTGA
GCGTGGCTCTCGAGGTATCATTGCAGCACTGGGGCCAGATGGTAAGCCCTCCCGTATCGTAGTTATCTAC
ACGACGGGGAGTCAGGCAACTATGGATGAACGAAATAGACAGATCGCTGAGATAGGTGCCTCACTGATTA
AGCATTGGTAACTGTCAGACCAAGTTTACTCATATATACTTTAGATTGATTTAAAACTTCATTTTTAATT
TAAAAGGATCTAGGTGAAGATCCTTTTTGATAATCTCATGACCAAAATCCCTTAACGTGAGTTTTCGTTC
CACTGAGCGTCAGACCCCGTAGAAAAGATCAAAGGATCTTCTTGAGATCCTTTTTTTCTGCGCGTAATCT
GCTGCTTGCAAACAAAAAAACCACCGCTACCAGCGGTGGTTTGTTTGCCGGATCAAGAGCTACCAACTCT
TTTTCCGAAGGTAACTGGCTTCAGCAGAGCGCAGATACCAAATACTGTTCTTCTAGTGTAGCCGTAGTTA
GGCCACCACTTCAAGAACTCTGTAGCACCGCCTACATACCTCGCTCTGCTAATCCTGTTACCAGTGGCTG
CTGCCAGTGGCGATAAGTCGTGTCTTACCGGGTTGGACTCAAGACGATAGTTACCGGATAAGGCGCAGCG
GTCGGGCTGAACGGGGGGTTCGTGCACACAGCCCAGCTTGGAGCGAACGACCTACACCGAACTGAGATAC
CTACAGCGTGAGCTATGAGAAAGCGCCACGCTTCCCGAAGGGAGAAAGGCGGACAGGTATCCGGTAAGCG
GCAGGGTCGGAACAGGAGAGCGCACGAGGGAGCTTCCAGGGGGAAACGCCTGGTATCTTTATAGTCCTGT
CGGGTTTCGCCACCTCTGACTTGAGCGTCGATTTTTGTGATGCTCGTCAGGGGGGCGGAGCCTATGGAAA
AACGCCAGCAACGCGGCCTTTTTACGGTTCCTGGCCTTTTGCTGGCCTTTTGCTCACATGTTCTTTCCTG
CGTTATCCCCTGATTCTGTGGATAACCGTATTACCGCCTTTGAGTGAGCTGATACCGCTCGCCGCAGCCG
AACGACCGAGCGCAGCGAGTCAGTGAGCGAGGAAGCGGAAGAGCGCCCAATACGCAAACCGCCTCTCCCC
GCGCGTTGGCCGATTCATTAATGCAGCTGGCACGACAGGTTTCCCGACTGGAAAGCGGGCAGTGAGCGCA
ACGCAATTAATGTGAGTTAGCTCACTCATTAGGCACCCCAGGCTTTACACTTTATGCTTCCGGCTCGTAT
GTTGTGTGGAATTGTGAGCGGATAACAATTTCACACGAGCTATTTAGGTGACACTATAGAAGTGAAGCTT
GGTCTCAACCTTCTACCAAAAATCTTTGGTGCTTGATCGTGTGTGTATTTTACTTTAAATAAGTCGGTGT
CACTCTATGAGTGACTTTATGACATGCATATATGTTTATGTTTTTATGTTTGGTTTCTCCTTGTTATAAT
AATACTAAAAAATTATGTACGACGTTGGACTGTTTCATCATATCCCATAAAAATACATGATTGGGGTGAA
AATCTTGAACATATTAAAAAAATATTAAATCAAAATGATAAAGATAGGGATTTATAAATGTAAAACGGGC
GTGTCGAGAATTTTATGGACATTGGGACAAGCTTTATATGCAGCATGCATCGCCGCATCGATATCCCGAG
GTGCATCGTTTCTACTTTCATGTCCAAATTTGGGGTTAACTCACAATATATATCATGTTGCCTATGTAAA
TTTATAATCATAAATCTAAACCCAAATTTTAATCCTCATTCCAAAGCAAAAGTTCTAAGCCCTACAAAAA
TATGTATTTCCCAAGTTTAAAAAGAATTAATCTATACTTTTACAAATTTAAATTCTGATCTCTTATAATG
TTCGGTTTTTCCTTTTTTATTTATTAAGTTAGTTAAAATTTGCAGTTATTTTGTTGAATGTCGTTGTTTA
CGAATTTACGAATAATACCTTTATAGCTAATCTACAAAATTTTGATGACTGACAACACCGTTAATGTTTT
TTTTTAAATTACCCTGAGCCTCTCACTTGCGGTCAGACCATGCATGTCGATAGTCCATTACGTTTAAGGC
CACAATCAACTATAGTTTGTTTATCAATAGCCAACTAAGCTAACTTTTAGGTTCCTGCCCTCTCCGTTCC
TCCGGTACCAATCGTTTCTTTGTCCCTTCGATAGTTTGAAAACCTACCGACGGTGAGAGCAAAATATTGA
TGAATCATCCAATTTTCAGTAATAGGTGTGTCCCAGGGATATATAAATGGCGAAACTACGCGAGAACGGT
TCCTTGTTCTGCAAACTTGGCGGAACAATGCTGCTCTTGAGATCAACCAAACCATATGTTTAGTCCACAA
CGATCTATATGTCTAGGGGTGATCCTCTAATCGAAAAATGTTGTATTTGTTCGACGATGACGAAGGTCAG
ACTATGAACTGCACAGTCTGCACTTGTCCTAACCGCGAGAATCTCTGACATCAATATACTTGTGTAACTA
TGGCTTGGTTAAGATATTATTTTCTTGAGTCTTAATCCATTCAGATTAACCAGCCGCCCATGTGAACGAT
GTAGCATTAGCTAAAAGCCGAAGCAGCCGCTTAGGTTACTTTAGATATCGACAGAGAAATATATGTGGTG
GAGAAACCAGCCATCAACAAACAAAAAGCAAGATCTTATCTTTTGATATTGGCTACGGGAAGATGATGTC
TGTTTAATGTGTGGGGTTACCACGTTATTGTACGATGCACAAGTAGAAGATTAACCCACTACCATTTCAT
TATAAATAGACGTTGATCTTTGGCTTATTTCTTCACACAACACATACATCTATACATTGAAAACAAAATA
GTAATAATCATCAACATGAGACCGAATTCTCGCCCTATAGTGAGTCGTATTACCTGGCCGTCGTTTTACA
ACGTCGTGACTGGGAAAACCCTGGCGTTACCCAACTTAATCGCCTTGCAGCACATCCCCCTTTCGCCAGC
TGGCGTAATAGCGAAGAGGCCCGCACCGATCGCCCTTCCCAACAGTTGCGCAGCCTGAATGGCGAATGGC
GCCTGATGCGGTATTTTCTCCTTACGCATCTGTGCGGTATTTCACACCGCATATGGTGCACTCTCAGTAC
AATCTGCTCTGATGCCGCATAGTTAAGCCAGCCCCGACACCCGCCAACACCCGCTGACGCGCCCTGACGG
GCTTGTCTGCTCCCGGCATCCGCTTACAGACAAGCTGTGACCGTCTCCGGGAGCTGCATGTGTCAGAGGT
TTTCACCGTCATCACCGAAACGCGCGA
Features (pLannotate 1.2.2; 12 found; start..end, strand, type, name):
     96..200     +  promoter       AmpR promoter: bla
    201..1061    +  CDS            AmpR: β-lactamase; bla; confers resistance to ampicillin, carbenicillin, and related antibiotics
   1232..1820    +  rep_origin     ori: high-copy-number ColE1/pMB1/pBR322/pUC origin of replication
   2003..2095    +  CDS            lacI (fragment): lac repressor; lacI; The lac repressor binds to the lac operator to inhibit transcription in E. coli. This inhibition can be relieved by adding lactose or isopropyl-β-D-thiogalactopyranoside (IPTG).
   2108..2129    +  protein_bind   CAP binding site: CAP binding activates transcription in the presence of cAMP. E. coli catabolite activator protein
   2144..2174    +  promoter       lac promoter: promoter for the E. coli lac operon
   2182..2198    +  protein_bind   lac operator: The lac repressor binds to the lac operator to inhibit transcription in E. coli. This inhibition can be relieved by adding lactose or isopropyl-β-D-thiogalactopyranoside (IPTG). lac repressor encoded by lacI
   2212..2230    +  promoter       SP6 promoter: promoter for bacteriophage SP6 RNA polymerase
   3814..3832    -  promoter       T7 promoter: promoter for bacteriophage T7 RNA polymerase
   3834..3986    +  CDS            lacZα (fragment): LacZα fragment of β-galactosidase; lacZ fragment
   3992..4091    -  misc_feature   bom (fragment): basis of mobility region from pBR322
   4193..1       -  CDS            rop (fragment) (across the origin): Rop protein, which maintains plasmids at low copy number; rop
