[The description below was written by a language model from this plasmid's Addgene catalogue record and pLannotate feature annotations shown in this document.]
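Description:
pGG-PIP55 is a GreenGate entry vector built on the pGGA000 backbone, the module position used in the GreenGate Golden Gate cloning system for plant promoters. The 4,227 bp plasmid is maintained in E. coli through a high-copy ColE1/pUC-type origin and is selected with ampicillin via a β-lactamase gene driven by its native bla promoter. The remaining annotated backbone features are typical remnants of a pUC/pGEM-style cloning vector: a CAP binding site, lac promoter and lac operator, short fragments of lacI and lacZα, partial bom and rop sequences, and SP6 and T7 phage promoters that flank the cloning region in convergent orientation.

The payload is a roughly 1.5 kb promoter fragment of Arabidopsis thaliana PLANT DEFENSIN 1.2 (PDF1.2, AT5G44420). The automated feature table does not annotate the insert, but the unannotated stretch between the SP6 and T7 promoters is of the right size to hold it. The type IIS restriction sites and overhangs that define a GreenGate module are also not annotated. The plasmid carries no coding sequence, reporter, terminator or plant selection marker of its own. It is a building block meant to be combined with other GreenGate entry modules (tags, coding sequences or reporters, terminators, resistance cassettes) in a one-step assembly into a plant destination vector. PDF1.2 is widely used as a marker gene for jasmonate/ethylene-dependent defence signalling. The associated publication on spatially distinct phytohormone response zones in Arabidopsis roots colonised by Fusarium oxysporum suggests the promoter was used to build transcriptional reporters of hormone responses during infection, although the record gives the purpose only as containing the PDF1.2 promoter.
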