Addgene plasmid #196793: pGG-PIP55
Purpose: Contains PDF1.2 promoter
Depositing lab: Marc Somssich. Depositing organization: University of Melbourne. Publication: Resolving spatially distinct phytohormone response zones in Arabidopsis thaliana roots colonized by Fusarium oxysporum. Calabria J, Wang L, Rast-Somssich MI, Chen HW, Watt M, Persson S, Andersen TG, Idnurm A, Somssich M. J Exp Bot. 2025 Jan 17:erae516. doi: 10.1093/jxb/erae516. PubMed 39823275.
Backbone
  Vector backbone: pGGA000
  Total vector size (bp): 4227
  Vector type: GreenGate (GG) Entry Vector
Growth in bacteria
  Bacterial resistance: Ampicillin, 100 μg/mL
  Growth temperature: 37°C
  Growth strain: DH5alpha
  Copy number: High Copy
Gene/Insert
  Gene/Insert name: PLANT DEFENSIN 1.2 (alt names: PDF1.2; AT5G44420)
  Species: A. thaliana (mustard weed)
  Insert size (bp): 1540
  Entrez Gene: PDF1.2 (a.k.a. AT5G44420, LCR77, LOW-MOLECULAR-WEIGHT CYSTEINE-RICH 77, MFC16.8, MFC16_8, PDF1.2A, PLANT DEFENSIN 1.2A, plant defensin 1.2)
Terms and licenses: Academic/Nonprofit Terms; Industry Terms: Not Available to Industry
Depositor comments: Please visit https://doi.org/10.1101/2022.12.20.521292 for bioRxiv preprint.
How to cite: pGG-PIP55 was a gift from Marc Somssich (Addgene plasmid # 196793 ; http://n2t.net/addgene:196793 ; RRID:Addgene_196793)
